>Addgene plasmid #234451 | pAAV-CAG-iGluSnFR4s-NGR-WPRE | addgene full sequence | sequence record 465732 | Addgene NGS Result
GTTGGGAAGGGCGATCGGTGCGGGCCTCTTCGCTATTACGCCAGCTGCGCGCTCGCTCGCTCACTGAGGC
CGCCCGGGCAAAGCCCGGGCGTCGGGCGACCTTTGGTCGCCCGGCCTCAGTGAGCGAGCGAGCGCGCAGA
GAGGGAGTGGCCAACTCCATCACTAGGGGTTCCTTGTAGTTAATGATTAACCCGCCATGCTACTTATCTA
CGTAGCCATGCTCTAGGAAGAGTACCATTGACGTCAATAATGACGTATGTTCCCATAGTAACGCCAATAG
GGACTTTCCATTGACGTCAATGGGTGGAGTATTTACGGTAAACTGCCCACTTGGCAGTACATCAAGTGTA
TCATATGCCAAGTACGCCCCCTATTGACGTCAATGACGGTAAATGGCCCGCCTGGCATTATGCCCAGTAC
ATGACCTTATGGGACTTTCCTACTTGGCAGTACATCTACGTATTAGTCATCGCTATTACCATGGTCGAGG
TGAGCCCCACGTTCTGCTTCACTCTCCCCATCTCCCCCCCCTCCCCACCCCCAATTTTGTATTTATTTAT
TTTTTAATTATTTTGTGCAGCGATGGGGGCGGGGGGGGGGGGGGGGCGCGCGCCAGGCGGGGCGGGGCGG
GGCGAGGGGCGGGGCGGGGCGAGGCGGAGAGGTGCGGCGGCAGCCAATCAGAGCGGCGCGCTCCGAAAGT
TTCCTTTTATGGCGAGGCGGCGGCGGCGGCGGCCCTATAAAAAGCGAAGCGCGCGGCGGGCGGGAGTCGC
TGCGCGCTGCCTTCGCCCCGTGCCCCGCTCCGCCGCCGCCTCGCGCCGCCCGCCCCGGCTCTGACTGACC
GCGTTACTCCCACAGGTGAGCGGGCGGGACGGCCCTTCTCCTCCGGGCTGTAATTAGCGCTTGGTTTAAT
GACGGCTTGTTTCTTTTCTGTGGCTGCGTGAAAGCCTTGAGGGGCTCCGGGAGGGCCCTTTGTGCGGGGG
GAGCGGCTCGGGGCTGTCCGCGGGGGGACGGCTGCCTTCGGGGGGGACGGGGCAGGGCGGGGTTCGGCTT
CTGGCGTGTGACCGGCGGCTCTAGAGCCTCTGCTAACCATGTTCATGCCTTCTTCTTTTTCCTACAGCTC
CTGGGCAACGTGCTGGTTATTGTGCTGTCTCATCATTTTGGCAAAGAATTGGATCCACCCGCCACCATGG
AGACAGACACACTCCTGCTATGGGTACTGCTGCTCTGGGTTCCAGGTTCCACTGGTGACGGATCCGCCGC
AGGCAGCACGCTGGACAAAATCGCCAAAAACGGTGTGATTGTCGTCGGTCACCGTGACTCTTCAGTGCCT
TTCTCTTATCAAGACAGTCAGCACAAAGTGGTGGGTTACTCGCAGGAATACTCCAACGCCATTGTTGAAG
CAGTGAAAAAGAAACTCAACAAACCGGACTTGCAGGTAAAACTGATTCCGATTACTTCACAAAACCGTAT
TCCACTACTGCAAAACGGCACTTACGATTTTGAATGTGGTTCTACCACCAACAACGTCGAACGCCAAAAA
TTCGCGGCTTTCTCTGACACTATTTTCGTGGTCGGTACGCGCCTGTTGACCAAAAAGGGTGGCGATATCA
AAGATTTTGCCAACCTGAAAGACAAAGCCGTAGTCGTCACTTCCGGCACTACCTCTGAAGTTTTGCTCAA
CAAACTGAATGAAGAGCAAAAAATGAATATGCGCATCATCAGCGCCAAAGATCACGGTGACTCTTTCCGC
ACCCTGGAAAGCGGTCGTGCCGTTGCCTTTATGATGGATGACTCGCTGCTGGCCGGTGAACGTGCGAAAG
CGAAGAAACCAGACGACTGGGAAATCGTCGGCAAGCCGCAGTCTCAGGAGGCCTACGGTTGTATGTTGCG
TAAAGATGATCCGCAGTTCAAAAAGCTGATGGATGACACCATCGCTCAGGTGCAGACCTCCGGTGAAGCG
GAAAAATGGTTTGATAAGTGGTTCAAAAATCCAATTCTGGTGAACCACACGGTCTATATCACCGCCGACA
AGCAGAAGAACGGCATCAAGGCGAACTTCTTCATCCACCACAACGTGGAGGACGGCAGCGTGCAGCTCGC
CGACCACTACCAGCAGAACACCCCCATCGGCGACGGCCCCGTGCTGCTGCCCGACAACCACTACCTGAGC
TATCAGTCCGTGCTGAGCAAAGACCCCAACGAGAAGCGCGATCACATGGTCCTGCTGGAGTTCGTGACCG
CCACCGGGAACTCTCTCGGCATGGACGAGCTGTACAAGGGCGGTACCGGAGGGAGCATGAGCAAGGGCGA
GGAGCTGTTCACCGGGGTGGTGCCCATCCTGGTCGAGCTGGACGGCGACGTAAACGGCCACAAGTTCAGC
GTGCGCGGCGAGGGCGAGGGCGATGCCACCAACGGCAAGCTAACCCTGAAGTTCATCTGCACCACCGGCA
AGCTGCCCGTGCCCTGGCCCACCCTCGTGACCACCCTGAGCTACGGCGTGCAGTGCTTCGCCCGCTACCC
CGACCACATGAAGCAGCACGACTTCTTCAAGTCCGCCATGCCCGAAGGCTACGTCCAGGAGCGCACCATC
AGCTTCAAGGACGACGGAACCTACAAGACCCGCGCCGAGGTGAAGTTAGAGGGCGACACCCTGGTGAACC
GCATCGAGCTAAAGGGCATCGACTTCAAGGAGGACGGCAACATCCTGGGGCACAAGCTGGAGTACAACTT
TAACAACCCCCTGGTCATGAATTTCGAACTGTCAGACGAAATGAAAGCACTGTTCAAAGAACCGAATGAC
AAGGCACTGAAACTGCAGGTCGACGAACAAAAACTCATCTCAGAAGAGGATCTGGCAGGTAGTGGTGCAT
CTGGAACAGGAGATGCAGAAGGATCAGGTGCCCTTCCTGCCCTTGCATGTAGTCTGGCTCCACTGGGACT
GGCATTGGTTCTGTGGACGGTGTTGGGCCCCTGTTAAAAGCTTATCGATAATCAACCTCTGGATTACAAA
ATTTGTGAAAGATTGACTGGTATTCTTAACTATGTTGCTCCTTTTACGCTATGTGGATACGCTGCTTTAA
TGCCTTTGTATCATGCTATTGCTTCCCGTATGGCTTTCATTTTCTCCTCCTTGTATAAATCCTGGTTGCT
GTCTCTTTATGAGGAGTTGTGGCCCGTTGTCAGGCAACGTGGCGTGGTGTGCACTGTGTTTGCTGACGCA
ACCCCCACTGGTTGGGGCATTGCCACCACCTGTCAGCTCCTTTCCGGGACTTTCGCTTTCCCCCTCCCTA
TTGCCACGGCGGAACTCATCGCCGCCTGCCTTGCCCGCTGCTGGACAGGGGCTCGGCTGTTGGGCACTGA
CAATTCCGTGGTGTTGTCGGGGAAATCATCGTCCTTTCCTTGGCTGCTCGCCTGTGTTGCCACCTGGATT
CTGCGCGGGACGTCCTTCTGCTACGTCCCTTCGGCCCTCAATCCAGCGGACCTTCCTTCCCGCGGCCTGC
TGCCGGCTCTGCGGCCTCTTCCGCGTCTTCGCCTTCGCCCTCAGACGAGTCGGATCTCCCTTTGGGCCGC
CTCCCCGCATCGATACCGTCGACCCGGGCGGCCGCTTCGAGCAGACATGATAAGATACATTGATGAGTTT
GGACAAACCACAACTAGAATGCAGTGAAAAAAATGCTTTATTTGTGAAATTTGTGATGCTATTGCTTTAT
TTGTAACCATTATAAGCTGCAATAAACAAGTTAACAACAACAATTGCATTCATTTTATGTTTCAGGTTCA
GGGGGAGATGTGGGAGGTTTTTTAAAGCAAGTAAAACCTCTACAAATGTGGTAAAATCGATAAGGATCTT
CCTAGAGCATGGCTACGTAGATAAGTAGCATGGCGGGTTAATCATTAACTACAAGGAACCCCTAGTGATG
GAGTTGGCCACTCCCTCTCTGCGCGCTCGCTCGCTCACTGAGGCCGGGCGACCAAAGGTCGCCCGACGCC
CGGGCTTTGCCCGGGCGGCCTCAGTGAGCGAGCGAGCGCGCAGCTGCATTAATGAATCGGCCAACGCGCG
GGGAGAGGCGGTTTGCGTATTGGGCGCTCTTCCGCTTCCTCGCTCACTGACTCGCTGCGCTCGGTCGTTC
GGCTGCGGCGAGCGGTATCAGCTCACTCAAAGGCGGTAATACGGTTATCCACAGAATCAGGGGATAACGC
AGGAAAGAACATGTGAGCAAAAGGCCAGCAAAAGGCCAGGAACCGTAAAAAGGCCGCGTTGCTGGCGTTT
TTCCATAGGCTCCGCCCCCCTGACGAGCATCACAAAAATCGACGCTCAAGTCAGAGGTGGCGAAACCCGA
CAGGACTATAAAGATACCAGGCGTTTCCCCCTGGAAGCTCCCTCGTGCGCTCTCCTGTTCCGACCCTGCC
GCTTACCGGATACCTGTCCGCCTTTCTCCCTTCGGGAAGCGTGGCGCTTTCTCATAGCTCACGCTGTAGG
TATCTCAGTTCGGTGTAGGTCGTTCGCTCCAAGCTGGGCTGTGTGCACGAACCCCCCGTTCAGCCCGACC
GCTGCGCCTTATCCGGTAACTATCGTCTTGAGTCCAACCCGGTAAGACACGACTTATCGCCACTGGCAGC
AGCCACTGGTAACAGGATTAGCAGAGCGAGGTATGTAGGCGGTGCTACAGAGTTCTTGAAGTGGTGGCCT
AACTACGGCTACACTAGAAGAACAGTATTTGGTATCTGCGCTCTGCTGAAGCCAGTTACCTTCGGAAAAA
GAGTTGGTAGCTCTTGATCCGGCAAACAAACCACCGCTGGTAGCGGTGGTTTTTTTGTTTGCAAGCAGCA
GATTACGCGCAGAAAAAAAGGATCTCAAGAAGATCCTTTGATCTTTTCTACGGGGTCTGACGCTCAGTGG
AACGAAAACTCACGTTAAGGGATTTTGGTCATGAGATTATCAAAAAGGATCTTCACCTAGATCCTTTTAA
ATTAAAAATGAAGTTTTAAATCAATCTAAAGTATATATGAGTAAACTTGGTCTGACAGTTACCAATGCTT
AATCAGTGAGGCACCTATCTCAGCGATCTGTCTATTTCGTTCATCCATAGTTGCCTGACTCCCCGTCGTG
TAGATAACTACGATACGGGAGGGCTTACCATCTGGCCCCAGTGCTGCAATGATACCGCGAGACCCACGCT
CACCGGCTCCAGATTTATCAGCAATAAACCAGCCAGCCGGAAGGGCCGAGCGCAGAAGTGGTCCTGCAAC
TTTATCCGCCTCCATCCAGTCTATTAATTGTTGCCGGGAAGCTAGAGTAAGTAGTTCGCCAGTTAATAGT
TTGCGCAACGTTGTTGCCATTGCTACAGGCATCGTGGTGTCACGCTCGTCGTTTGGTATGGCTTCATTCA
GCTCCGGTTCCCAACGATCAAGGCGAGTTACATGATCCCCCATGTTGTGCAAAAAAGCGGTTAGCTCCTT
CGGTCCTCCGATCGTTGTCAGAAGTAAGTTGGCCGCAGTGTTATCACTCATGGTTATGGCAGCACTGCAT
AATTCTCTTACTGTCATGCCATCCGTAAGATGCTTTTCTGTGACTGGTGAGTACTCAACCAAGTCATTCT
GAGAATAGTGTATGCGGCGACCGAGTTGCTCTTGCCCGGCGTCAATACGGGATAATACCGCGCCACATAG
CAGAACTTTAAAAGTGCTCATCATTGGAAAACGTTCTTCGGGGCGAAAACTCTCAAGGATCTTACCGCTG
TTGAGATCCAGTTCGATGTAACCCACTCGTGCACCCAACTGATCTTCAGCATCTTTTACTTTCACCAGCG
TTTCTGGGTGAGCAAAAACAGGAAGGCAAAATGCCGCAAAAAAGGGAATAAGGGCGACACGGAAATGTTG
AATACTCATACTCTTCCTTTTTCAATATTATTGAAGCATTTATCAGGGTTATTGTCTCATGAGCGGATAC
ATATTTGAATGTATTTAGAAAAATAAACAAATAGGGGTTCCGCGCACATTTCCCCGAAAAGTGCCACCTA
AATTGTAAGCGTTAATATTTTGTTAAAATTCGCGTTAAATTTTTGTTAAATCAGCTCATTTTTTAACCAA
TAGGCCGAAATCGGCAAAATCCCTTATAAATCAAAAGAATAGACCGAGATAGGGT
[37 nt withheld, positions 6146-6182]
AAAGAACGTGGACTCCAACGTCAAAGG
[49 nt withheld, positions 6210-6258]
T
[91 nt withheld, positions 6260-6350]
G
[124 nt withheld, positions 6352-6475]
CCCATTCGCCATTCAGGCTGCGCAACT
Features (pLannotate 1.2.2; 20 found; start..end, strand, type, name):
     42..174     -  repeat_region  AAV2 ITR (fragment): inverted terminal repeat of adeno-associated virus serotype 2 inverted
    235..483     +  enhancer       CMV enhancer (fragment): human cytomegalovirus immediate early enhancer
    485..762     +  promoter       chicken β-actin promoter: No description available
    763..898     +  intron         hybrid intron (fragment): hybrid between chicken β-actin (CBA) and minute virus of mice (MMV) introns (Gray et al., 2011)
    987..1117    +  intron         chimeric intron (fragment): chimera between introns from chicken β-actin and rabbit β-globin
   1187..1249    +  sig_peptide    Igκ leader: leader sequence from mouse immunoglobulin κ light chain
   1256..1996    +  CDS            gltI (fragment): GLTI_ECOLI - Also known as ybeJ, yzzK. Experimental evidence at protein level: Swiss-Prot protein existence level 1. Part of the ABC transporter complex GltIJKL involved in glutamate and aspartate uptake. Binds to both glutamate and aspartate. From Escherichia coli (strain K12).
   2012..2728    +  CDS            cEGFP: cEGFP is a basic (constitutively fluorescent) green fluorescent protein published in 2008, derived from Aequorea victoria.
   2741..2809    +  CDS            gltI (fragment): GLTI_ECOLI - Also known as ybeJ, yzzK. Experimental evidence at protein level: Swiss-Prot protein existence level 1. Part of the ABC transporter complex GltIJKL involved in glutamate and aspartate uptake. Binds to both glutamate and aspartate. From Escherichia coli (strain K12).
   2855..2974    +  CDS            Rtn4r (fragment): RTN4R_MOUSE - Also known as Ngr1, Nogor. Experimental evidence at protein level: Swiss-Prot protein existence level 1. Receptor for RTN4, OMG and MAG (PubMed:11201742, PubMed:12089450, PubMed:15504325, PubMed:18411262, PubMed:22923615). Functions as receptor for the sialylated gangliosides GT1b and GM1 (PubMed:18411262). Besides, functions as receptor for chondroitin sulfate proteoglycans (PubMed:22406547). Can also bind heparin (PubMed:22406547). Intracellular signaling cascades are triggered via the coreceptor NGFR (By similarity). Signaling mediates activation of Rho and downstream reorgani
   2990..3578    +  misc_feature   WPRE: woodchuck hepatitis virus posttranscriptional regulatory element
   3621..3742    -  polyA_signal   SV40 poly(A) signal: SV40 polyadenylation signal
   3765..3833    -  CDS            large T antigen (fragment): large T antigen from SV40 (simian virus 40)
   3904..4037    +  repeat_region  AAV2 ITR: inverted terminal repeat of adeno-associated virus serotype 2 inverted
   4031..4087    -  CDS            lacI (fragment): lac repressor; lacI; The lac repressor binds to the lac operator to inhibit transcription in E. coli. This inhibition can be relieved by adding lactose or isopropyl-β-D-thiogalactopyranoside (IPTG).
   4270..4858    -  rep_origin     ori: high-copy-number ColE1/pMB1/pBR322/pUC origin of replication
   5029..5889    -  CDS            AmpR: β-lactamase; bla; confers resistance to ampicillin, carbenicillin, and related antibiotics
   5890..5994    -  promoter       AmpR promoter: bla
   6047..6475    -  rep_origin     f1 ori (sequence partly withheld): f1 bacteriophage origin of replication; arrow indicates direction of (+) strand synthesis
   6480..47      -  CDS            lacZα (fragment) (across the origin): LacZα fragment of β-galactosidase; lacZ fragment
