[The description below was written by a language model from this plasmid's Addgene catalogue record and pLannotate feature annotations shown in this document.]
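Description:
pAAV-CAG-iGluSnFR4s-NGR-WPRE is a 6.5 kb AAV transfer plasmid for mammalian expression of a genetically encoded fluorescent glutamate indicator. The expression cassette lies between two AAV2 inverted terminal repeats, which allow it to be packaged into recombinant AAV particles when replication and capsid functions are supplied in trans. The bacterial backbone carries a high-copy ColE1/pUC-type origin, an ampicillin resistance gene with its own promoter, and an f1 phage origin. The short lacI, lacZα and SV40 large T fragments in the annotation appear to be vector remnants rather than functional genes. The record specifies a recombination-deficient E. coli strain for propagation, reflecting the known instability of ITRs.

Expression is driven by the CAG promoter, annotated here as a CMV enhancer fragment, the chicken β-actin promoter and hybrid/chimeric intron segments. The 1,791 bp synthetic insert begins with a mouse Igκ leader that directs the protein into the secretory pathway. This is followed by the E. coli glutamate/aspartate-binding protein GltI, which is interrupted by an Aequorea victoria-derived GFP module (annotated as cEGFP), so that glutamate binding is coupled to a change in fluorescence. At the C terminus are a Myc epitope tag and a fragment of the Nogo receptor (Rtn4r/NGR) that supplies a GPI anchor signal, tethering the sensor to the outer face of the plasma membrane. A WPRE downstream enhances transcript expression. An SV40 polyadenylation signal follows, although it is annotated on the reverse strand.

The "4s" variant (also called variant 8880) is described as having improved sensitivity and slow deactivation kinetics. The depositors report that the NGR anchor matches or outperforms the PDGFR display format in all conditions they tested. The plasmid is used for AAV-mediated or direct expression of the sensor to image extracellular glutamate signals.
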