Addgene plasmid #234451: pAAV-CAG-iGluSnFR4s-NGR-WPRE
Purpose: AAV-mediated expression of glutamate sensor with improved sensitivity and slow deactivation kinetics (4s = slow); NGR vector matches or outperforms PDGFR in all conditions tested.
Depositing lab: GENIE Project. Depositing organization: HHMI, Janelia Research Campus. Publication: Glutamate indicators with increased sensitivity and tailored deactivation rates. Aggarwal A, Negrean A, Chen Y, Iyer R, Reep D, Liu A, Palutla A, Xie ME, MacLennan BJ, Hagihara KM, Kinsey LW, Sun JL, Yao P, Zheng J, Tsang A, Tsegaye G, Zhang Y, Patel RH, Arthur BJ, Hiblot J, Leippe P, Tarnawski M, Marvin JS, Vevea JD, Turaga SC, Tebo AG, Carandini M, Rossi LF, Kleinfeld D, Konnerth A, Svoboda K, Turner GC, Hasseman JP, Podgorski K. Nat Methods. 2026 Feb;23(2):417-425. doi: 10.1038/s41592-025-02965-z. Epub 2025 Dec 23. PubMed 41436654.
Backbone
  Vector backbone: pAAV-CAG
  Vector type: Mammalian Expression, AAV
Growth in bacteria
  Bacterial resistance: Ampicillin, 100 μg/mL
  Growth temperature: 37°C
  Growth strain: NEB Stable
  Growth instructions: Depositing lab recommends limiting overnight liquid culture to 16 h at higher temperatures (37 C) to maintain ITR integrity, rather than 30 C for 20 h.
  Copy number: High Copy
Gene/Insert
  Gene/Insert name: iGluSnFR4s-NGR (alt name: variant 8880)
  Species: Synthetic; E. coli, A. victoria (jellyfish)
  Insert size (bp): 1791
  Promoter: CAG
  Tag / fusion protein: IgK chain (N terminal on insert); Myc epi tag-NGR GPI anchor (C terminal on insert)
  Cloning method: Gibson Cloning
Terms and licenses: Academic/Nonprofit Terms; Industry Terms: Not Available to Industry
Depositor comments: Please visit https://doi.org/10.1101/2025.03.20.643984 for bioRxiv preprint.
How to cite: pAAV-CAG-iGluSnFR4s-NGR-WPRE was a gift from GENIE Project (Addgene plasmid # 234451 ; http://n2t.net/addgene:234451 ; RRID:Addgene_234451)
